>Addgene plasmid #169313 | SIN40C.SFFV.VP64-mArid3a.IRES.GFP | addgene full sequence | sequence record 337871 | Addgene NGS Result
CTTCTTGAAGACAAACAACGTCTGTAGCGACCCTTTGCAGGCAGCGGAACCCCCCACCTGGCGACAGGTG
CCTCTGCGGCCAAAAGCCACGTGTATAAGATACACCTGCAAAGGCGGCACAACCCCAGTGCCACGTTGTG
AGTTGGATAGTTGTGGAAAGAGTCAAATGGCTCTCCTCAAGCGTATTCAACAAGGGGCTGAAGGATGCCC
AGAAGGTACCCCATTGTATGGGATCTGATCTGGGGCCTCGGTACACATGCTTTACATGTGTTTAGTCGAG
GTTAAAAAAACGTCTAGGCCCCCCGAACCACGGGGACGTGGTTTTCCTTTGAAAAACACGATGATAATAT
GGCCACAACCATGGTGAGCAAGGGCGAGGAGCTGTTCACCGGGGTGGTGCCCATCCTGGTCGAGCTGGAC
GGCGACGTAAACGGCCACAAGTTCAGCGTGTCCGGCGAGGGCGAGGGCGATGCCACCTACGGCAAGCTGA
CCCTGAAGTTCATCTGCACCACCGGCAAGCTGCCCGTGCCCTGGCCCACCCTCGTGACCACCCTGACCTA
CGGCGTGCAGTGCTTCAGCCGCTACCCCGACCACATGAAGCAGCACGACTTCTTCAAGTCCGCCATGCCC
GAAGGCTACGTCCAGGAGCGCACCATCTTCTTCAAGGACGACGGCAACTACAAGACCCGCGCCGAGGTGA
AGTTCGAGGGCGACACCCTGGTGAACCGCATCGAGCTGAAGGGCATCGACTTCAAGGAGGACGGCAACAT
CCTGGGGCACAAGCTGGAGTACAACTACAACAGCCACAACGTCTATATCATGGCCGACAAGCAGAAGAAC
GGCATCAAGGTGAACTTCAAGATCCGCCACAACATCGAGGACGGCAGCGTGCAGCTCGCCGACCACTACC
AGCAGAACACCCCCATCGGCGACGGCCCCGTGCTGCTGCCCGACAACCACTACCTGAGCACCCAGTCCGC
CCTGAGCAAAGACCCCAACGAGAAGCGCGATCACATGGTCCTGCTGGAGTTCGTGACCGCCGCCGGGATC
ACTCTCGGCATGGACGAGCTGTACAAGTGATCGCGTTAAGTCGACAATCAACCTCTGGATTACAAAATTT
GTGAAAGATTGACTGGTATTCTTAACTATGTTGCTCCTTTTACGCTATGTGGATACGCTGCTTTAATGCC
TTTGTATCATGCTATTGCTTCCCGTATGGCTTTCATTTTCTCCTCCTTGTATAAATCCTGGTTGCTGTCT
CTTTATGAGGAGTTGTGGCCCGTTGTCAGGCAACGTGGCGTGGTGTGCACTGTGTTTGCTGACGCAACCC
CCACTGGTTGGGGCATTGCCACCACCTGTCAGCTCCTTTCCGGGACTTTCGCTTTCCCCCTCCCTATTGC
CACGGCGGAACTCATCGCCGCCTGCCTTGCCCGCTGCTGGACAGGGGCTCGGCTGTTGGGCACTGACAAT
TCCGTGGTGTTGTCGGGGAAATCATCGTCCTTTCCTTGGCTGCTCGCCTGTGTTGCCACCTGGATTCTGC
GCGGGACGTCCTTCTGCTACGTCCCTTCGGCCCTCAATCCAGCGGACCTTCCTTCCCGCGGCCTGCTGCC
GGCTCTGCGGCCTCTTCCGCGTCTTCGCCTTCGCCCTCAGACGAGTCGGATCTCCCTTTGGGCCGCCTCC
CCGCGTCGACTTTAAGACCAATGACTTACAAGGCAGCTGTAGATCTTAGCCACTTTTTAAAAGAAAAGGG
GGGACTGGAAGGGCTAATTCACTCCCAACGAAGACAAGATCTGCTTTTTGCTTGTACTGGGTCTCTCTGG
TTAGACCAGATCTGAGCCTGGGAGCTCTCTGGCTAACTAGGGAACCCACTGCTTAAGCCTCAATAAAGCT
TGCCTTGAGTGCTTCAAGTAGTGTGTGCCCGTCTGTTGTGTGACTCTGGTAACTAGAGATCCCTCAGACC
CTTTTAGTCAGTGTGGAAAATCTCTAGCAGTACGTATAGTAGTTCATGTCATCTTATTATTCAGTATTTA
TAACTTGCAAAGAAATGAATATCAGAGAGTGAGAGGAACTTGTTTATTGCAGCTTATAATGGTTACAAAT
AAAGCAATAGCATCACAAATTTCACAAATAAAGCATTTTTTTCACTGCATTCTAGTTGTGGTTTGTCCAA
ACTCATCAATGTATCTTATCATGTCTGGCTCTAGCTATCCCGCCCCTAACTCCGCCCATCCCGCCCCTAA
CTCCGCCCAGTTCCGCCCATTCTCCGCCCCATGGCTGACTAATTTTTTTTATTTATGCAGAGGCCGAGGC
CGCCTCGGCCTCTGAGCTATTCCAGAAGTAGTGAGGAGGCTTTTTTGGAGGCCTAGGGACGTACCCAATT
CGCCCTATAGTGAGTCGTATTACGCGCGCTCACTGGCCGTCGTTTTACAACGTCGTGACTGGGAAAACCC
TGGCGTTACCCAACTTAATCGCCTTGCAGCACATCCCCCTTTCGCCAGCTGGCGTAATAGCGAAGAGGCC
CGCACCGATCGCCCTTCCCAACAGTTGCGCAGCCTGAATGGCGAATGGG
[124 nt withheld, positions 2570-2693]
C
[91 nt withheld, positions 2695-2785]
A
[49 nt withheld, positions 2787-2835]
CCTTTGACGTTGGAGTCCACGTTCTTT
[37 nt withheld, positions 2863-2899]
ACCCTATCTCGGTCTATTCTTTTGATTTATAAGGGATTTTGCCGATTTCGGCCTATTGGTTAAAAAATGA
GCTGATTTAACAAAAATTTAACGCGAATTTTAACAAAATATTAACGCTTACAATTTAGGTGGCACTTTTC
GGGGAAATGTGCGCGGAACCCCTATTTGTTTATTTTTCTAAATACATTCAAATATGTATCCGCTCATGAG
ACAATAACCCTGATAAATGCTTCAATAATATTGAAAAAGGAAGAGTATGAGTATTCAACATTTCCGTGTC
GCCCTTATTCCCTTTTTTGCGGCATTTTGCCTTCCTGTTTTTGCTCACCCAGAAACGCTGGTGAAAGTAA
AAGATGCTGAAGATCAGTTGGGTGCACGAGTGGGTTACATCGAACTGGATCTCAACAGCGGTAAGATCCT
TGAGAGTTTTCGCCCCGAAGAACGTTTTCCAATGATGAGCACTTTTAAAGTTCTGCTATGTGGCGCGGTA
TTATCCCGTATTGACGCCGGGCAAGAGCAACTCGGTCGCCGCATACACTATTCTCAGAATGACTTGGTTG
AGTACTCACCAGTCACAGAAAAGCATCTTACGGATGGCATGACAGTAAGAGAATTATGCAGTGCTGCCAT
AACCATGAGTGATAACACTGCGGCCAACTTACTTCTGACAACGATCGGAGGACCGAAGGAGCTAACCGCT
TTTTTGCACAACATGGGGGATCATGTAACTCGCCTTGATCGTTGGGAACCGGAGCTGAATGAAGCCATAC
CAAACGACGAGCGTGACACCACGATGCCTGTAGCAATGGCAACAACGTTGCGCAAACTATTAACTGGCGA
ACTACTTACTCTAGCTTCCCGGCAACAATTAATAGACTGGATGGAGGCGGATAAAGTTGCAGGACCACTT
CTGCGCTCGGCCCTTCCGGCTGGCTGGTTTATTGCTGATAAATCTGGAGCCGGTGAGCGTGGGTCTCGCG
GTATCATTGCAGCACTGGGGCCAGATGGTAAGCCCTCCCGTATCGTAGTTATCTACACGACGGGGAGTCA
GGCAACTATGGATGAACGAAATAGACAGATCGCTGAGATAGGTGCCTCACTGATTAAGCATTGGTAACTG
TCAGACCAAGTTTACTCATATATACTTTAGATTGATTTAAAACTTCATTTTTAATTTAAAAGGATCTAGG
TGAAGATCCTTTTTGATAATCTCATGACCAAAATCCCTTAACGTGAGTTTTCGTTCCACTGAGCGTCAGA
CCCCGTAGAAAAGATCAAAGGATCTTCTTGAGATCCTTTTTTTCTGCGCGTAATCTGCTGCTTGCAAACA
AAAAAACCACCGCTACCAGCGGTGGTTTGTTTGCCGGATCAAGAGCTACCAACTCTTTTTCCGAAGGTAA
CTGGCTTCAGCAGAGCGCAGATACCAAATACTGTTCTTCTAGTGTAGCCGTAGTTAGGCCACCACTTCAA
GAACTCTGTAGCACCGCCTACATACCTCGCTCTGCTAATCCTGTTACCAGTGGCTGCTGCCAGTGGCGAT
AAGTCGTGTCTTACCGGGTTGGACTCAAGACGATAGTTACCGGATAAGGCGCAGCGGTCGGGCTGAACGG
GGGGTTCGTGCACACAGCCCAGCTTGGAGCGAACGACCTACACCGAACTGAGATACCTACAGCGTGAGCT
ATGAGAAAGCGCCACGCTTCCCGAAGGGAGAAAGGCGGACAGGTATCCGGTAAGCGGCAGGGTCGGAACA
GGAGAGCGCACGAGGGAGCTTCCAGGGGGAAACGCCTGGTATCTTTATAGTCCTGTCGGGTTTCGCCACC
TCTGACTTGAGCGTCGATTTTTGTGATGCTCGTCAGGGGGGCGGAGCCTATGGAAAAACGCCAGCAACGC
GGCCTTTTTACGGTTCCTGGCCTTTTGCTGGCCTTTTGCTCACATGTTCTTTCCTGCGTTATCCCCTGAT
TCTGTGGATAACCGTATTACCGCCTTTGAGTGAGCTGATACCGCTCGCCGCAGCCGAACGACCGAGCGCA
GCGAGTCAGTGAGCGAGGAAGCGGAAGAGCGCCCAATACGCAAACCGCCTCTCCCCGCGCGTTGGCCGAT
TCATTAATGCAGCTGGCACGACAGGTTTCCCGACTGGAAAGCGGGCAGTGAGCGCAACGCAATTAATGTG
AGTTAGCTCACTCATTAGGCACCCCAGGCTTTACACTTTATGCTTCCGGCTCGTATGTTGTGTGGAATTG
TGAGCGGATAACAATTTCACACAGGAAACAGCTATGACCATGATTACGCCAAGCGCGCAATTAACCCTCA
CTAAAGGGAACAAAAGCTGGAGCTGCAAGCGGTACCGTCGACCTGCAGGTTGACATTGATTATTGACTAG
TTATTAATAGTAATCAATTACGGGGTCATTAGTTCATAGCCCATATATGGAGTTCCGCGTTACATAACTT
ACGGTAAATGGCCCGCCTGGCTGACCGCCCAACGACCCCCGCCCATTGACGTCAATAATGACGTATGTTC
CCATAGTAACGCCAATAGGGACTTTCCATTGACGTCAATGGGTGGAGTATTTACGGTAAACTGCCCACTT
GGCAGTACATCAAGTGTATCATATGCCAAGTACGCCCCCTATTGACGTCAATGACGGTAAATGGCCCGCC
TGGCATTATGCCCAGTACATGACCTTATGGGACTTTCCTACTTGGCAGTACATCTACGTATTAGTCATCG
CTATTACCATGGCGCGCCATGCAGGGCCTGAAATAACCTCTGAAAGAGGAACTTGGTTAGGTACCTTCTG
AGGCGGAAAGAACCAGCTGTGGAATGTGTGTCAGTTAGGGTGTGGAAAGTCCCCAGGCTCCCCAGCAGGC
AGAAGTATGCAAAGCATGCATCTCAATTAGTCAGCAACCAGGTGTGGAAAGTCCCCAGGCTCCCCAGCAG
GCAGAAGTATGCAAAGCATGCATCTCAATTAGTCAGCAACCATAGTCCCTTAAGAGGCGCGCCTTAATGT
AGTCTTATGCAATACTCTTGTAGTCTTGCAACATGGTAACGATGAGTTAGCAACATGCCTTACAAGGAGA
GAAAAAGCACCGTGCATGCCGATTGGTGGAAGTAAGGTGGTACGATCGTGCCTTATTAGGAAGGCAACAG
ACGGGTCTGACATGGATTGGACGAACCACTGAATTGCCGCATTGCAGAGATATTGTATTTAAGTGCCTAG
CTCGATACATAAACGGGTCTCTCTGGTTAGACCAGATCTGAGCCTGGGAGCTCTCTGGCTAACTAGGGAA
CCCACTGCTTAAGCCTCAATAAAGCTTGCCTTGAGTGCTTCAAGTAGTGTGTGCCCGTCTGTTGTGTGAC
TCTGGTAACTAGAGATCCCTCAGACCCTTTTAGTCAGTGTGGAAAATCTCTAGCAGTGGCGCCCGAACAG
GGACTTGAAAGCGAAAGGGAAACCAGAGGAGCTCTCTCGACGCAGGACTCGGCTTGCTGAAGCGCGCACG
GCAAGAGGCGAGGGGCGGCGACTGGTGAGTACGCCAAAAATTTTGACTAGCGGAGGCTAGAAGGAGAGAG
ATGGGTGCGAGAGCGTCAGTATTAAGCGGGGGAGAATTAGATCGCGATGGGAAAAAATTCGGTTAAGGCC
AGGGGGAAAGAAAAAATATAAATTAAAACATATAGTATGGGCAAGCAGGGAGCTAGAACGATTCGCAGTT
AATCCTGGCCTGTTAGAAACATCAGAAGGCTGTAGACAAATACTGGGACAGCTACAACCATCCCTTCAGA
CAGGATCAGAAGAACTTAGATCATTATATAATACAGTAGCAACCCTCTATTGTGTGCATCAAAGGATAGA
GATAAAAGACACCAAGGAAGCTTTAGACAAGATAGAGGAAGAGCAAAACAAAAGTAAGACCACCGCACAG
CAAGCGGCCGCTGATCTTCAGACCTGGAGGAGGAGATATGAGGGACAATTGGAGAAGTGAATTATATAAA
TATAAAGTAGTAAAAATTGAACCATTAGGAGTAGCACCCACCAAGGCAAAGAGAAGAGTGGTGCAGAGAG
AAAAAAGAGCAGTGGGAATAGGAGCTTTGTTCCTTGGGTTCTTGGGAGCAGCAGGAAGCACTATGGGCGC
AGCGTCAATGACGCTGACGGTACAGGCCAGACAATTATTGTCTGGTATAGTGCAGCAGCAGAACAATTTG
CTGAGGGCTATTGAGGCGCAACAGCATCTGTTGCAACTCACAGTCTGGGGCATCAAGCAGCTCCAGGCAA
GAATCCTGGCTGTGGAAAGATACCTAAAGGATCAACAGCTCCTGGGGATTTGGGGTTGCTCTGGAAAACT
CATTTGCACCACTGCTGTGCCTTGGAATGCTAGTTGGAGTAATAAATCTCTGGAACAGATTTGGAATCAC
ACGACCTGGATGGAGTGGGACAGAGAAATTAACAATTACACAAGCTTAATACACTCCTTAATTGAAGAAT
CGCAAAACCAGCAAGAAAAGAATGAACAAGAATTATTGGAATTAGATAAATGGGCAAGTTTGTGGAATTG
GTTTAACATAACAAATTGGCTGTGGTATATAAAATTATTCATAATGATAGTAGGAGGCTTGGTAGGTTTA
AGAATAGTTTTTGCTGTACTTTCTATAGTGAATAGAGTTAGGCAGGGATATTCACCATTATCGTTTCAGA
CCCACCTCCCAACCCCGAGGGGACAATTCTAGATCTTGAGACAAATGGCAGTATTCATCCACAATTTTAA
AAGAAAAGGGGGGATTGGGGGGTACAGTGCAGGGGAAAGAATAGTAGACATAATAGCAACAGACATACAA
ACTAAAGAATTACAAAAACAAATTACAAAAATTCAAAATTTTCGGGTTTATTACAGGGACAGCAGAGATC
CACTTTGGCGCCGGCTCGAGCTAGCTGCAGTAACGCCATTTTGCAAGGCATGGAAAAATACCAAACCAAG
AATAGAGAAGTTCAGATCAAGGGCGGGTACATGAAAATAGCTAACGTTGGGCCAAACAGGATATCTGCGG
TGAGCAGTTTCGGCCCCGGCCCGGGGCCAAGAACAGATGGTCACCGCAGTTTCGGCCCCGGCCCGAGGCC
AAGAACAGATGGTCCCCAGATATGGCCCAACCCTCAGCAGTTTCTTAAGACCCATCAGATGTTTCCAGGC
TCCCCCAAGGACCTGAAATGACCCTGCGCCTTATTTGAATTAACCAATCAGCCTGCTTCTCGCTTCTGTT
CGCGCGCTTCTGCTTCCCGAGCTCTATAAAAGAGCTCACAACCCCTCACTCGGCGCGCCAGTCCTCCGAC
AGACTGAGTCGGCCGGTCGAATCAAGCTTATCGATACCGTCGACGGATCCACCGGTGCCGCCATGGATGC
TTTAGACGATTTTGACTTAGATATGCTTGGTTCAGACGCCTTAGACGACTTCGACCTAGACATGTTAGGC
TCAGATGCATTGGACGACTTCGATTTAGATATGTTGGGCTCCGATGCCCTAGATGACTTTGACCTAGATA
TGCTAGGCGGTGGAGGCAGTAAGTTGCAAGCCGTCATGGAAACTCTCATTCAGCGGCAACAGAGAGCACG
ACAAGAACTGGAAGCTCGCCAAGCCCCTCCTCCTCCCCCTCCTGAACCTACAGGAGTTCGCGCTCGAACA
ACCATGACTGACGAGGACAGAGAGCCAGAAAATGCCCGGATGCATCGGACTCAGATGGCAGCCTTGGCCG
CCATGCGCGCTGCTGCTGCTGGATTGGGTCACCCTTCTAGTCCCGGAGGCTCTGAAGACGGGCCCCCAAT
CTCCGGTGATGAAGACACCGCCAGGGAGGGTACTCTTTCTAGTCCAGCACTCCATGGCAGCGTGTTGGAG
GGTGCTGGTCATGCCGAGGGAGATCGGCATTTGATGGATGTTGGGTCAGACGATGATGATACAAAGTCTA
AATGGGAAGAGCAGGAGTTGGAAGAATTGGGAGAGGAGGAAGAGGAAGAAGAGGAGGAGGACGATTTTGA
GGAGGAAGAAGAAGAGGAGGAGGGTTTGGGTCCTCCCGAATCCGCCTCCCTGGGGACAGCTGGACTCTTC
ACCCGAAAGGCCCCTCCAGCACAGGCATTTCGGGGTGACGGAGGGCCCCGCATGCTCTCTGGACCCGAAA
GATTGGGTCCTGGCCCCGCCCACCCAAGTCACATGGCCTCACAGATGCCTCCACCCGACCATGGCGACTG
GACTTTCGAGGAACAATTTAAACAGCTTTATGAGCTCGACGCAGATCCAAAACGGAAAGAGTTTCTGGAT
GATCTCTTCTCCTTTATGCAGAAGCGAGGCACCCCTGTAAACAGGATTCCAATAATGGCTAAGCAAGTAC
TGGACCTGTTTATGCTGTATGTCCTTGTAACTGAGAAGGGAGGGCTCGTCGAAGTAATCAACAAGAAACT
TTGGAGAGAAATTACAAAGGGATTGAATTTGCCTACCAGTATAACCTCAGCTGCATTCACACTGAGAACT
CAGTACATGAAATATCTCTATCCCTATGAATGCGAACGCAGGGGTCTTTCTTCTCCTAATGAACTCCAAG
CTGCTATTGATAGTAATAGGAGAGAAGGCAGGCGCCAGAGCTTCGGGGGAAGCCTCTTCGCTTATAGCCC
CAGTGGAGCCCATTCAATGCTCCCTAGTCCAAAACTCCCTGTCACTCCACTCGGACTGGCTGCTTCTACT
AATGGCTCATCAATTACCCCAGCACCTAAAATCAAGAAGGAAGAAGACTCAGCAATCCCAATTACCGTGC
CCGGTAGGTTGCCTGTGTCCTTGGCCGGCCATCCTGTTGTGGCCGCACAAGCAGCAGCAGTACAGGCCGC
TGCCGCACAGGCCGCTGTCGCTGCCCAAGCAGCTGCACTCGAACAACTTCGAGAAAAACTGGAATCCACC
GAGCCACCTGAGAAGAAAATGGCTCTGGTTGCAGATGAGCAACAGAGACTTATGCAGCGCGCTGTTCAGC
AGTCCTTTCTGGCAATGACCGCCCAACTTCCCATGAACATTAGAATTAATAGCCAAGCTTCCGAAAGCCG
CCAAGATAGTGCCGTTTCCTTGACATCTGCAAATGGTTCCAATAGTATTTCAATGAGTGTTGAAATGAAT
GGGATAGTATATACTGGCGTCCTTTTTGCCCAGCCTCCTCCTCCTACAGCACCTTCAGCACCAGGTAAGG
GCGGAGTCAGCTCTATTGGTACAAATACCACTACCGGAAGTCGCACTGGGGCCAGTGGGTCAACCGTCTC
TGGCGGGCAGGTGGGACTTCCTGGCGTTTCTACTCCCACCATGAGTTCCACCAGTAACAATTCCCTGCCA
TAAACGCGTATGCATGAGTAACTGAGGATCCGCCCCTCTCCCTCCCCCCCCCCTAACGTTACTGGCCGAA
GCCGCTTGGAATAAGGCCGGTGTGCGTTTGTCTATATGTTATTTTCCACCATATTGCCGTCTTTTGGCAA
TGTGAGGGCCCGGAAACCTGGCCCTGTCTTCTTGACGAGCATTCCTAGGGGTCTTTCCCCTCTCGCCAAA
GGAATGCAAGGTCTGTTGAATGTCGTGAAGGAAGCAGTTCCTCTGGAAG
Features (pLannotate 1.2.2; 31 found; start..end, strand, type, name):
    361..1077    +  CDS            EGFP: EGFP is a basic (constitutively fluorescent) green fluorescent protein published in 1996, derived from Aequorea victoria. It is reported to be a rapidly-maturing weak dimer with moderate acid sensitivity.
   1096..1684    +  misc_feature   WPRE: woodchuck hepatitis virus posttranscriptional regulatory element
   1735..1754    +  misc_feature   cPPT/CTS (fragment): central polypurine tract and central termination sequence of HIV-1
   1756..1989    +  LTR            3' LTR (ΔU3): self-inactivating 3' long terminal repeat (LTR) from HIV-1
   2067..2188    +  polyA_signal   SV40 poly(A) signal: SV40 polyadenylation signal
   2228..2363    +  rep_origin     SV40 ori: SV40 origin of replication
   2384..2402    -  promoter       T7 promoter: promoter for bacteriophage T7 RNA polymerase
   2410..2565    +  CDS            lacZα (fragment): LacZα fragment of β-galactosidase; lacZ fragment
   2570..2998    +  rep_origin     f1 ori (sequence partly withheld): f1 bacteriophage origin of replication; arrow indicates direction of (+) strand synthesis
   3051..3155    +  promoter       AmpR promoter: bla
   3156..4016    +  CDS            AmpR: β-lactamase; bla; confers resistance to ampicillin, carbenicillin, and related antibiotics
   4187..4775    +  rep_origin     ori: high-copy-number ColE1/pMB1/pBR322/pUC origin of replication
   4958..5050    +  CDS            lacI (fragment): lac repressor; lacI; The lac repressor binds to the lac operator to inhibit transcription in E. coli. This inhibition can be relieved by adding lactose or isopropyl-β-D-thiogalactopyranoside (IPTG).
   5063..5084    +  protein_bind   CAP binding site: CAP binding activates transcription in the presence of cAMP. E. coli catabolite activator protein
   5099..5129    +  promoter       lac promoter: promoter for the E. coli lac operon
   5137..5153    +  protein_bind   lac operator: The lac repressor binds to the lac operator to inhibit transcription in E. coli. This inhibition can be relieved by adding lactose or isopropyl-β-D-thiogalactopyranoside (IPTG). lac repressor encoded by lacI
   5198..5216    +  promoter       T3 promoter: promoter for bacteriophage T3 RNA polymerase
   5261..5640    +  enhancer       CMV enhancer: human cytomegalovirus immediate early enhancer
   5697..5888    +  promoter       SV40 promoter (fragment): SV40 enhancer and early promoter
   5907..6133    +  promoter       RSV promoter: Rous sarcoma virus enhancer/promoter
   6134..6314    +  LTR            5' LTR (truncated): truncated 5' long terminal repeat (LTR) from HIV-1
   6361..6486    +  misc_feature   HIV-1 Ψ: packaging signal of human immunodeficiency virus type 1
   6470..6833    +  CDS            HIV-1 gag (fragment): gag protein from human immunodeficiency virus 1; gag
   6979..7212    +  misc_feature   RRE: The Rev response element (RRE) of HIV-1 allows for Rev-dependent mRNA export from the nucleus to the cytoplasm.
   7589..7613    +  CDS            Rev (fragment): human immunodeficiency virus 1 (HIV-1) Rev protein; rev; enhances nuclear export of unspliced and incompletely spliced viral mRNAs
   7654..7771    +  misc_feature   cPPT/CTS: central polypurine tract and central termination sequence of HIV-1
   7829..8230    +  promoter       SFFV promoter: spleen focus-forming virus long terminal repeat (LTR) promoter
   8240..8263    +  misc_feature   MCS (fragment): pBluescript multiple cloning site
   8294..8316    +  CDS            VP48 (fragment): 3 tandem repeats of the minimal activation domain of herpes simplex virus VP16 (Cheng et al., 2013)
   8450..10249   +  CDS            Arid3a: ARI3A_MOUSE - Also known as Dri1, Dril1. Experimental evidence at protein level: Swiss-Prot protein existence level 1. Transcription factor involved in B-cell differentiation. Binds a VH promoter proximal site necessary for induced mu-heavy-chain transcription. Binds the minor groove of a restricted ATC sequence that is sufficient for nuclear matrix association. This sequence motif is present in matrix-associating regions (MARS) proximal to the promoter and flanking E mu. Activates E mu-driven transcription by binding these sites. May be involved in the control of cell cycle progression by the
  10282..360     +  misc_feature   IRES2 (across the origin): internal ribosome entry site (IRES) of the encephalomyocarditis virus (EMCV)
