[The description below was written by a language model from this plasmid's Addgene catalogue record and pLannotate feature annotations shown in this document.]
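Description:
SIN40C.SFFV.VP64-mArid3a.IRES.GFP is a self-inactivating, HIV-1-derived lentiviral transfer plasmid of about 10.5 kb built on the SIN40C backbone for constitutive overexpression of a VP64-fused mouse Arid3a in mammalian cells. It is propagated in E. coli as a high-copy plasmid through a ColE1/pUC-type origin with ampicillin resistance (AmpR). The backbone also carries an f1 origin and remnants of a pBluescript-style cloning region (lac promoter/operator, lacZα fragment, T3 and T7 promoters). There is no drug selection for mammalian cells, and transduced cells are identified by GFP fluorescence.

The viral genome is transcribed in packaging cells from a composite upstream region annotated with CMV enhancer, SV40 promoter fragment and RSV promoter sequences, which abuts a truncated 5′ LTR. This is followed by the Ψ packaging signal with a partial gag sequence, the Rev response element for Rev-dependent nuclear export, and the cPPT/CTS. The 3′ LTR has a ΔU3 deletion, so the integrated provirus lacks LTR promoter activity, and an SV40 poly(A) signal and SV40 origin lie downstream.

Expression therefore depends on the internal spleen focus-forming virus (SFFV) promoter. It drives a bicistronic transcript encoding the VP64 transactivation domain (detected by annotation only as a short VP16-repeat fragment) upstream of the Arid3a coding sequence, then an EMCV IRES and EGFP, with a WPRE to enhance transcript expression. Fusing VP64 to this ARID-family DNA-binding transcription factor presumably yields a form with enforced activating function. The associated publication concerns ARID3A as a megakaryocytic transcription factor that suppresses leukemia.
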