Addgene plasmid #169313: SIN40C.SFFV.VP64-mArid3a.IRES.GFP
Purpose: Constitutive overexpression of murine VP64-Arid3a fusion protein with GFP as reporter fluorescent protein
Depositing lab: Jan-Henning Klusmann. Depositing organization: Martin-Luther-Universitaet Halle-Wittenberg. Publication: The megakaryocytic transcription factor ARID3A suppresses leukemia pathogenesis. Alejo-Valle O, Weigert K, Bhayadia R, Ng M, Issa H, Beyer C, Emmrich S, Schuschel K, Ihling C, Sinz A, Zimmermann M, Wickenhauser C, Flasinski M, Regenyi EM, Labuhn M, Reinhardt D, Yaspo ML, Heckl D, Klusmann JH. Blood. 2021 Sep 27. pii: S0006-4971(21)01649-9. doi: 10.1182/blood.2021012231. PubMed 34570885.
Backbone
  Vector backbone: SIN40C
  Vector type: Lentiviral
  Selectable markers: GFP
Growth in bacteria
  Bacterial resistance: Ampicillin, 100 μg/mL
  Growth temperature: 37°C
  Growth strain: NEB Stable
  Copy number: High Copy
Gene/Insert
  Gene/Insert name: VP64-Arid3a
  Species: M. musculus (mouse)
  Entrez Gene: Arid3a (a.k.a. Brig, Bright, Dr, Dri1, Dril1)
  Promoter: SFFV
  Cloning method: Restriction Enzyme; 5′ cloning site Unknown (unknown if destroyed)
  Sequencing primers: 5′ SFFV-F; 3′ WPRE-R
Terms and licenses: Academic/Nonprofit Terms; Industry Terms: Not Available to Industry
How to cite: SIN40C.SFFV.VP64-mArid3a.IRES.GFP was a gift from Jan-Henning Klusmann (Addgene plasmid # 169313 ; http://n2t.net/addgene:169313 ; RRID:Addgene_169313)
